Addgene plasmid #158397: pYPQ135-tRNA2.0
Purpose: (Empty Backbone) Golden Gate entry vector to express the 5th gRNA with tRNA2.0 scaffold (with four MS2 binding sites) without promoter
Depositing lab: Yiping Qi. Depositing organization: University of Maryland, College Park. Publication: CRISPR-Act3.0 for highly efficient multiplexed gene activation in plants. Pan C, Wu X, Markel K, Malzahn AA, Kundagrami N, Sretenovic S, Zhang Y, Cheng Y, Shih PM, Qi Y. Nat Plants. 2021 Jul;7(7):942-953. doi: 10.1038/s41477-021-00953-7. Epub 2021 Jun 24. PubMed 34168320.
Backbone
  Vector backbone: pHD1
  Backbone manufacturer: Cermak et al. 2011
  Vector type: Plant Expression, CRISPR
  Promoter: Without promoter
Growth in bacteria
  Bacterial resistance: Tetracycline, 10 μg/mL
  Growth temperature: 37°C
  Growth strain: DH5alpha
  Copy number: Unknown
Terms and licenses: Academic/Nonprofit Terms; Industry Terms: Not Available to Industry
How to cite: pYPQ135-tRNA2.0 was a gift from Yiping Qi (Addgene plasmid # 158397 ; http://n2t.net/addgene:158397 ; RRID:Addgene_158397)
