[The description below was written by a language model from this plasmid's Addgene catalogue record and pLannotate feature annotations shown in this document.]
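Description:
pYPQ135-tRNA2.0 is an empty Golden Gate entry vector built on the pHD1 backbone and belonging to a plant CRISPR multiplexing toolkit developed for transcriptional activation. It is propagated in E. coli under tetracycline selection. The annotated sequence (about 3.3 kb, labelled a partial NGS result) shows a complete tetracycline efflux gene with its tet promoter and a high-copy ColE1/pUC-type origin. Short fragments annotated as lacI, the RSF origin and KanR, together with an isolated T7 promoter and rrnB T1/T2 terminators, appear to be backbone remnants rather than functional units.

The payload is a promoterless guide RNA module intended to occupy the fifth position in a multi-guide array. The annotation places a tRNA element upstream of a Streptococcus pyogenes Cas9 gRNA scaffold that is interrupted by MS2 stem loops. In tRNA-based multiplexing, several tRNA–gRNA units are joined into one polycistronic transcript, and the cell's own tRNA-processing enzymes cleave it to release individual guides. This explains why the entry module carries no promoter of its own: transcription would be supplied by an upstream element once the units are assembled. The MS2 hairpins bind the bacteriophage MS2 coat protein, allowing coat protein–activator fusions to be recruited to a target bound by a Cas9-based effector. The catalogue entry describes the 2.0 scaffold as having four MS2 binding sites, whereas the automated annotation flags only two stem loops. The record does not resolve this difference.

As an empty backbone it contains no target-specific spacer. Users clone in a protospacer and then combine this module with the other positional entry vectors by Golden Gate assembly for multiplexed gene activation in plants.
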