Features (pLannotate 1.2.2; 15 found; start..end, strand, type, name):
      1..54      -  CDS            lacI (fragment): lac repressor; lacI; The lac repressor binds to the lac operator to inhibit transcription in E. coli. This inhibition can be relieved by adding lactose or isopropyl-β-D-thiogalactopyranoside (IPTG).
     56..180     -  rep_origin     RSF ori (fragment): Plasmids containing the RSF 1030 origin of replication can be propagated in E. coli cells that contain additional plasmids with compatible origins.
    196..224     +  promoter       tet promoter: E. coli promoter for tetracycline efflux protein gene
    272..1462    +  CDS            TcR: tetracycline efflux protein; tet; confers resistance to tetracycline
   1560..1634    +  CDS            KanR (fragment): aminoglycoside phosphotransferase; aphA-3; confers resistance to kanamycin
   1637..1655    -  promoter       T7 promoter: promoter for bacteriophage T7 RNA polymerase
   1770..1840    +  ncRNA          tRNA: Accession: RF00005 - tRNA
   1892..1910    +  misc_RNA       MS2 stem loop: stem loop that binds the bacteriophage MS2 coat protein
   1921..1957    +  misc_RNA       gRNA scaffold (fragment): guide RNA scaffold for the Streptococcus pyogenes CRISPR/Cas9 system
   1962..1980    +  misc_RNA       MS2 stem loop: stem loop that binds the bacteriophage MS2 coat protein
   1991..2010    +  misc_RNA       gRNA scaffold (fragment): guide RNA scaffold for the Streptococcus pyogenes CRISPR/Cas9 system
   2112..2700    +  rep_origin     ori: high-copy-number ColE1/pMB1/pBR322/pUC origin of replication
   2883..2975    +  CDS            lacI (fragment): lac repressor; lacI; The lac repressor binds to the lac operator to inhibit transcription in E. coli. This inhibition can be relieved by adding lactose or isopropyl-β-D-thiogalactopyranoside (IPTG).
   3030..3057    -  terminator     rrnB T2 terminator: transcription terminator T2 from the E. coli rrnB gene
   3189..3232    +  terminator     rrnB T1 terminator: Escherichia coli rrnB; transcription terminator T1 from the E. coli rrnB gene
>Addgene plasmid #158397 | pYPQ135-tRNA2.0 | addgene full sequence | sequence record 330905 | Addgene Partial NGS Result
CTGCATTAATGAATCGGCCAACGCGCGGGGAGAGGCGGTTTGCGTATTGGGCGCTCTTCCGCTTCCTCGC
TCACTGACTCGCTGCGCTCGGTCGTTCGGCTGCGGCGAGCGGTATCAGCTCACTCAAAGGCGGTAATACG
GTTATCCACAGAATCAGGGGATAACGCAGGAAAGAACATGAATTAATTCTCATGTTTGACAGCTTATCAT
CGATTAGCTTTAATGCGGTAGTTTATCACAGTTAAATTGCTAACGCAGTCAGGCACCGTGTATGAAATCT
AACAATGCGCTCATCGTCATCCTCGGCACCGTCACCCTGGATGCTGTAGGCATAGGCTTGGTTATGCCGG
TACTGCCGGGCCTCTTGCGGGATATCGTCCATTCCGACAGCATCGCCAGTCACTATGGCGTGCTGCTAGC
GCTATATGCGTTGATGCAATTTCTATGCGCACCCGTTCTCGGAGCACTGTCCGACCGCTTTGGCCGCCGC
CCAGTCCTGCTCGCTTCGCTACTTGGAGCCACTATCGACTACGCGATCATGGCGACCACACCCGTCCTGT
GGATTCTCTACGCCGGACGCATCGTGGCCGGCATCACCGGCGCCACAGGTGCGGTTGCTGGCGCCTATAT
CGCCGACATCACCGATGGGGAAGATCGGGCTCGCCACTTCGGGCTCATGAGCGCTTGTTTCGGCGTGGGT
ATGGTGGCAGGCCCCGTGGCCGGGGGACTGTTGGGCGCCATCTCCTTACATGCACCATTCCTTGCGGCGG
CGGTGCTCAACGGCCTCAACCTACTACTGGGCTGCTTCCTAATGCAGGAGTCGCATAAGGGAGAGCGCCG
ACCCATGCCCTTGAGAGCCTTCAACCCAGTCAGCTCCTTCCGGTGGGCGCGGGGCATGACTATCGTCGCC
GCACTTATGACTGTCTTCTTTATCATGCAACTCGTAGGACAGGTGCCGGCAGCGCTCTGGGTCATTTTCG
GCGAGGACCGCTTTCGCTGGAGCGCGACGATGATCGGCCTGTCGCTTGCGGTATTCGGAATCTTGCACGC
CCTCGCTCAAGCCTTCGTCACTGGTCCCGCCACCAAACGTTTCGGCGAGAAGCAGGCCATTATCGCCGGC
ATGGCGGCCGACGCGCTGGGCTACGTCTTGCTGGCGTTCGCGACGCGAGGCTGGATGGCCTTCCCCATTA
TGATTCTTCTCGCTTCCGGCGGCATCGGGATGCCCGCGTTGCAGGCCATGCTGTCCAGGCAGGTAGATGA
CGACCATCAGGGACAGCTTCAAGGATCGCTCGCGGCTCTTACCAGCCTAACTTCGATCATTGGACCGCTG
ATCGTCACGGCGATTTATGCCGCCTCGGCGAGCACATGGAACGGGTTGGCATGGATTGTAGGCGCCGCCC
TATACCTTGTCTGCCTCCCCGCGTTGCGTCGCGGTGCATGGAGCCGGGCCACCTCGACCTGAATGGAAGC
CGGCGGCACCTCGCTAACGGATTCACCACTCCAAGAATTGGAGCCAATCAATTCTTGCGGAGAACTGTGA
ATGCGCAAACCAACCCTTGATCGGGGAAGAACAGTATGTCGAGCTATTTTTTGACTTACTGGGGATCAAG
CCTGATTGGGAGAAAATAAAATATCCCCTATAGTGAGTCGTATTACATGGTCATAGCTGTTTCCTGGCAG
CTCTGGCCCGTGTCTCAAAATCTCTGATGTTACATTGCACAAGATAAAAATATATCATCATGCCTCCTCT
AGAGGTCTCCTGTTAACAAAGCACCAGTGGTCTAGTGGTAGAATAGTACCCTGCCACGGTACAGACCCGG
GTTCGATTCCCGGCTGGTGCAAGAGACGAGATCTAGTCTGAGTCGACCGTCTCTGTTTTAGAGCTAGGCC
AACATGAGGATCACCCATGTCTGCAGGGCCTAGCAAGTTAAAATAAGGCTAGTCCGTTATCAACTTGGCC
AACATGAGGATCACCCATGTCTGCAGGGCCAAGTGGCACCGAGTCGGTGCTGCAGGAGACCCTCGAGCCA
CCCATGACCAAAATCCCTTAACGTGAGTTACGCGTCGTTCCACTGAGCGTCAGACCCCGTAGAAAAGATC
AAAGGATCTTCTTGAGATCCTTTTTTTCTGCGCGTAATCTGCTGCTTGCAAACAAAAAAACCACCGCTAC
CAGCGGTGGTTTGTTTGCCGGATCAAGAGCTACCAACTCTTTTTCCGAAGGTAACTGGCTTCAGCAGAGC
GCAGATACCAAATACTGTTCTTCTAGTGTAGCCGTAGTTAGGCCACCACTTCAAGAACTCTGTAGCACCG
CCTACATACCTCGCTCTGCTAATCCTGTTACCAGTGGCTGCTGCCAGTGGCGATAAGTCGTGTCTTACCG
GGTTGGACTCAAGACGATAGTTACCGGATAAGGCGCAGCGGTCGGGCTGAACGGGGGGTTCGTGCACACA
GCCCAGCTTGGAGCGAACGACCTACACCGAACTGAGATACCTACAGCGTGAGCTATGAGAAAGCGCCACG
CTTCCCGAAGGGAGAAAGGCGGACAGGTATCCGGTAAGCGGCAGGGTCGGAACAGGAGAGCGCACGAGGG
AGCTTCCAGGGGGAAACGCCTGGTATCTTTATAGTCCTGTCGGGTTTCGCCACCTCTGACTTGAGCGTCG
ATTTTTGTGATGCTCGTCAGGGGGGCGGAGCCTATGGAAAAACGCCAGCAACGCGGCCTTTTTACGGTTC
CTGGCCTTTTGCTGGCCTTTTGCTCACATGTTCTTTCCTGCGTTATCCCCTGATTCTGTGGATAACCGTA
TTACCGCCTTTGAGTGAGCTGATACCGCTCGCCGCAGCCGAACGACCGAGCGCAGCGAGTCAGTGAGCGA
GGAAGCGGAAGAGCGCCCAATACGCAAACCGCCTCTCCCCGCGCGTTGGCCGATTCATTAATGCAGCTGG
CACGACAGGTTTCCCGACTGGAAAGCGGGCAGTGAGCGCAACGCAATTAATACGCGTACCGCTAGCCAGG
AAGAGTTTGTAGAAACGCAAAAAGGCCATCCGTCAGGATGGCCTTCTGCTTAGTTTGATGCCTGGCAGTT
TATGGCGGGCGTCCTGCCCGCCACCCTCCGGGCCGTTGCTTCACAACGTTCAAATCCGCTCCCGGCGGAT
TTGTCCTACTCAGGAGAGCGTTCACCGACAAACAACAGATAAAACGAAAGGCCCAGTCTTCCGACTGAGC
CTTTCGTTTTATTTGATGCCTGGCAGTTCCCTACTCTCGCGTT
